>Addgene plasmid #82605 | pEGFP_sfCherry2(11)_H2B | addgene full sequence | sequence record 160201 | Addgene assembled sequence
ATATATGGAGTTCCGCGTTACATAACTTACGGTAAATGGCCCGCCTGGCTGACCGCCCAACGACCCCCGC
CCATTGACGTCAATAATGACGTATGTTCCCATAGTAACGCCAATAGGGACTTTCCATTGACGTCAATGGG
TGGAGTATTTACGGTAAACTGCCCACTTGGCAGTACATCAAGTGTATCATATGCCAAGTACGCCCCCTAT
TGACGTCAATGACGGTAAATGGCCCGCCTGGCATTATGCCCAGTACATGACCTTATGGGACTTTCCTACT
TGGCAGTACATCTACGTATTAGTCATCGCTATTACCATGGTGATGCGGTTTTGGCAGTACATCAATGGGC
GTGGATAGCGGTTTGACTCACGGGGATTTCCAAGTCTCCACCCCATTGACGTCAATGGGAGTTTGTTTTG
GCACCAAAATCAACGGGACTTTCCAAAATGTCGTAACAACTCCGCCCCATTGACGCAAATGGGCGGTAGG
CGTGTACGGTGGGAGGTCTATATAAGCAGAGCTGGTTTAGTGAACCGTCAGATCCGCTAGCGCTACCGGT
CGCCAATGTACACCATCGTGGAGCAGTACGAGAGAGCCGAGGCCAGACACAGCACCGTCCGGCTCAGATC
TGGAGGCTCCGGAGGCCCAGAGCCAGCGAAGTCTGCTCCCGCCCCGAAAAAGGGCTCCAAGAAGGCGGTG
ACTAAGGCGCAGAAGAAAGGCGGCAAGAAGCGCAAGCGCAGCCGCAAGGAGAGCTATTCCATCTATGTGT
ACAAGGTTCTGAAGCAGGTCCACCCTGACACCGGCATTTCGTCCAAGGCCATGGGCATCATGAATTCGTT
TGTGAACGACATTTTCGAGCGCATCGCAGGTGAGGCTTCCCGCCTGGCGCATTACAACAAGCGCTCGACC
ATCACCTCCAGGGAGATCCAGACGGCCGTGCGCCTGCTGCTGCCTGGGGAGTTGGCCAAGCACGCCGTGT
CCGAGGGTACTAAGGCCATCACCAAGTACACCAGCGCTAAGTAAGGATCCACCGGATCTAGATAACTGAT
CATAATCAGCCATACCACATTTGTAGAGGTTTTACTTGCTTTAAAAAACCTCCCACACCTCCCCCTGAAC
CTGAAACATAAAATGAATGCAATTGTTGTTGTTAACTTGTTTATTGCAGCTTATAATGGTTACAAATAAA
GCAATAGCATCACAAATTTCACAAATAAAGCATTTTTTTCACTGCATTCTAGTTGTGGTTTGTCCAAACT
CATCAATGTATCTTAAGGCGTAAATTGTAAGCGTTAATATTTTGTTAAAATTCGCGTTAAATTTTTGTTA
AATCAGCTCATTTTTTAACCAATAGGCCGAAATCGGCAAAATCCCTTATAAATCAAAAGAATAGACCGAG
ATAGGGT
[37 nt withheld, positions 1408-1444]
AAAGAACGTGGACTCCAACGTCAAAGG
[49 nt withheld, positions 1472-1520]
T
[91 nt withheld, positions 1522-1612]
G
[124 nt withheld, positions 1614-1737]
CAGGTGGCACTTTTCGGGGAAATGTGCGCGGAACCCCTATTTGTTTATTTTTCTAAATACATTCAAATAT
GTATCCGCTCATGAGACAATAACCCTGATAAATGCTTCAATAATATTGAAAAAGGAAGAGTCCTGAGGCG
GAAAGAACCAGCTGTGGAATGTGTGTCAGTTAGGGTGTGGAAAGTCCCCAGGCTCCCCAGCAGGCAGAAG
TATGCAAAGCATGCATCTCAATTAGTCAGCAACCAGGTGTGGAAAGTCCCCAGGCTCCCCAGCAGGCAGA
AGTATGCAAAGCATGCATCTCAATTAGTCAGCAACCATAGTCCCGCCCCTAACTCCGCCCATCCCGCCCC
TAACTCCGCCCAGTTCCGCCCATTCTCCGCCCCATGGCTGACTAATTTTTTTTATTTATGCAGAGGCCGA
GGCCGCCTCGGCCTCTGAGCTATTCCAGAAGTAGTGAGGAGGCTTTTTTGGAGGCCTAGGCTTTTGCAAA
GATCGATCAAGAGACAGGATGAGGATCGTTTCGCATGATTGAACAAGATGGATTGCACGCAGGTTCTCCG
GCCGCTTGGGTGGAGAGGCTATTCGGCTATGACTGGGCACAACAGACAATCGGCTGCTCTGATGCCGCCG
TGTTCCGGCTGTCAGCGCAGGGGCGCCCGGTTCTTTTTGTCAAGACCGACCTGTCCGGTGCCCTGAATGA
ACTGCAAGACGAGGCAGCGCGGCTATCGTGGCTGGCCACGACGGGCGTTCCTTGCGCAGCTGTGCTCGAC
GTTGTCACTGAAGCGGGAAGGGACTGGCTGCTATTGGGCGAAGTGCCGGGGCAGGATCTCCTGTCATCTC
ACCTTGCTCCTGCCGAGAAAGTATCCATCATGGCTGATGCAATGCGGCGGCTGCATACGCTTGATCCGGC
TACCTGCCCATTCGACCACCAAGCGAAACATCGCATCGAGCGAGCACGTACTCGGATGGAAGCCGGTCTT
GTCGATCAGGATGATCTGGACGAAGAGCATCAGGGGCTCGCGCCAGCCGAACTGTTCGCCAGGCTCAAGG
CGAGCATGCCCGACGGCGAGGATCTCGTCGTGACCCATGGCGATGCCTGCTTGCCGAATATCATGGTGGA
AAATGGCCGCTTTTCTGGATTCATCGACTGTGGCCGGCTGGGTGTGGCGGACCGCTATCAGGACATAGCG
TTGGCTACCCGTGATATTGCTGAAGAGCTTGGCGGCGAATGGGCTGACCGCTTCCTCGTGCTTTACGGTA
TCGCCGCTCCCGATTCGCAGCGCATCGCCTTCTATCGCCTTCTTGACGAGTTCTTCTGAGCGGGACTCTG
GGGTTCGAAATGACCGACCAAGCGACGCCCAACCTGCCATCACGAGATTTCGATTCCACCGCCGCCTTCT
ATGAAAGGTTGGGCTTCGGAATCGTTTTCCGGGACGCCGGCTGGATGATCCTCCAGCGCGGGGATCTCAT
GCTGGAGTTCTTCGCCCACCCTAGGGGGAGGCTAACTGAAACACGGAAGGAGACAATACCGGAAGGAACC
CGCGCTATGACGGCAATAAAAAGACAGAATAAAACGCACGGTGTTGGGTCGTTTGTTCATAAACGCGGGG
TTCGGTCCCAGGGCTGGCACTCTGTCGATACCCCACCGAGACCCCATTGGGGCCAATACGCCCGCGTTTC
TTCCTTTTCCCCACCCCACCCCCCAAGTTCGGGTGAAGGCCCAGGGCTCGCAGCCAACGTCGGGGCGGCA
GGCCCTGCCATAGCCTCAGGTTACTCATATATACTTTAGATTGATTTAAAACTTCATTTTTAATTTAAAA
GGATCTAGGTGAAGATCCTTTTTGATAATCTCATGACCAAAATCCCTTAACGTGAGTTTTCGTTCCACTG
AGCGTCAGACCCCGTAGAAAAGATCAAAGGATCTTCTTGAGATCCTTTTTTTCTGCGCGTAATCTGCTGC
TTGCAAACAAAAAAACCACCGCTACCAGCGGTGGTTTGTTTGCCGGATCAAGAGCTACCAACTCTTTTTC
CGAAGGTAACTGGCTTCAGCAGAGCGCAGATACCAAATACTGTTCTTCTAGTGTAGCCGTAGTTAGGCCA
CCACTTCAAGAACTCTGTAGCACCGCCTACATACCTCGCTCTGCTAATCCTGTTACCAGTGGCTGCTGCC
AGTGGCGATAAGTCGTGTCTTACCGGGTTGGACTCAAGACGATAGTTACCGGATAAGGCGCAGCGGTCGG
GCTGAACGGGGGGTTCGTGCACACAGCCCAGCTTGGAGCGAACGACCTACACCGAACTGAGATACCTACA
GCGTGAGCTATGAGAAAGCGCCACGCTTCCCGAAGGGAGAAAGGCGGACAGGTATCCGGTAAGCGGCAGG
GTCGGAACAGGAGAGCGCACGAGGGAGCTTCCAGGGGGAAACGCCTGGTATCTTTATAGTCCTGTCGGGT
TTCGCCACCTCTGACTTGAGCGTCGATTTTTGTGATGCTCGTCAGGGGGGCGGAGCCTATGGAAAAACGC
CAGCAACGCGGCCTTTTTACGGTTCCTGGCCTTTTGCTGGCCTTTTGCTCACATGTTCTTTCCTGCGTTA
TCCCCTGATTCTGTGGATAACCGTATTACCGCCATGCATTAGTTATTAATAGTAATCAATTACGGGGTCA
TTAGTTCATAGCCC
Features (pLannotate 1.2.2; 15 found; start..end, strand, type, name):
     16..319     +  enhancer       CMV enhancer: human cytomegalovirus immediate early enhancer
    320..523     +  promoter       CMV promoter: human cytomegalovirus (CMV) immediate early promoter
    569..616     +  CDS            sfCherry2 (fragment): sfCherry2 is a basic (constitutively fluorescent) fluorescent protein published in 2017, derived from Discosoma sp.. It is reported to be a monomer.
    647..1024    +  CDS            H2B: human histone H2B; HIST1H2BJ
   1047..1131    +  CDS            large T antigen (fragment): large T antigen from SV40 (simian virus 40)
   1154..1275    +  polyA_signal   SV40 poly(A) signal: SV40 polyadenylation signal
   1309..1737    -  rep_origin     f1 ori (sequence partly withheld): f1 bacteriophage origin of replication; arrow indicates direction of (+) strand synthesis
   1764..1868    +  promoter       AmpR promoter: bla
   1870..2227    +  promoter       SV40 promoter: SV40 enhancer and early promoter
   2262..3056    +  CDS            NeoR/KanR: aminoglycoside phosphotransferase from Tn5; aph(3')-II (or nptII); confers resistance to neomycin, kanamycin, and G418 (Geneticin®)
   3077..3229    +  CDS            ble (fragment): BLE_KLEPN - Experimental evidence at protein level: Swiss-Prot protein existence level 1. Binding protein with a strong affinity to the bleomycin family of antibiotics. Binds to CL990; an antimitotic-antibiotic compound. From Klebsiella pneumoniae.
   3288..3335    +  polyA_signal   HSV TK poly(A) signal: herpes simplex virus thymidine kinase polyadenylation signal (Cole and Stacy, 1985)
   3426..3442    -  polyA_signal   bGH poly(A) signal (fragment): bovine growth hormone polyadenylation signal
   3664..4252    +  rep_origin     ori: high-copy-number ColE1/pMB1/pBR322/pUC origin of replication
   4367..4411    +  enhancer       CMV enhancer (fragment): human cytomegalovirus immediate early enhancer
