[The description below was written by a language model from this plasmid's Addgene catalogue record and pLannotate feature annotations shown in this document.]
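Description:
pEGFP_sfCherry2(11)_H2B is a mammalian expression plasmid built on a pEGFP-type backbone (pEGFP-mEmerald-H2B from a fluorescent protein collection), in which the original fluorescent protein has been replaced by the short eleventh beta-strand of the split red fluorescent protein sfCherry2. The human cytomegalovirus immediate early enhancer and promoter drive a fusion reading frame consisting of the sfCherry2(11) fragment, annotated as only 48 nt, followed after a short linker by human histone H2B (HIST1H2BJ). Transcripts terminate at an SV40 polyadenylation signal. The record notes a Gly12-to-Ala change relative to the earlier sfCherry11 peptide. The insert was cloned between BmtI and BamHI sites, both of which are retained.

On its own the 11th-strand tag is not fluorescent. Signal appears only when the complementary sfCherry2(1-10) fragment is co-expressed and the two pieces self-assemble, so this plasmid serves as a nuclear, chromatin-localised test target for evaluating split-protein complementation, in line with the associated work on improved split fluorescent proteins for protein labelling.

For propagation, the plasmid carries a ColE1/pUC-type origin and an f1 origin. A single NeoR/KanR (Tn5 aminoglycoside phosphotransferase) gene sits behind tandem bacterial (bla) and SV40 early promoters and ends at an HSV TK polyadenylation signal, giving kanamycin resistance in E. coli and G418 selection in mammalian cells.

The catalogue lists a total size of 6500 bp, an insert of 1518 bp and low copy number, whereas the assembled sequence is 4,411 nt with a high-copy-type origin and a much shorter fusion cassette. The small ble, large T antigen and bGH poly(A) fragment annotations are probably incidental partial matches.
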