Addgene plasmid #82605: pEGFP_sfCherry2(11)_H2B
Purpose: Expresses sfCherry2(11) tagged H2B in mammalian cells
Depositing lab: Bo Huang. Publication: Improved split fluorescent proteins for endogenous protein labeling. Feng S, Sekine S, Pessino V, Li H, Leonetti MD, Huang B. Nat Commun. 2017 Aug 29;8(1):370. doi: 10.1038/s41467-017-00494-8. PubMed 28851864.
Backbone
  Vector backbone: pEGFP-mEmerald-H2B
  Backbone manufacturer: Michael Davidson Fluorescent Protein Collection at the UCSF Nikon Imaging center
  Backbone size w/o insert (bp): 6500
  Total vector size (bp): 6500
  Vector type: Mammalian Expression
Growth in bacteria
  Bacterial resistance: Kanamycin, 50 μg/mL
  Growth temperature: 37°C
  Growth strain: DH5alpha
  Copy number: Low Copy
Gene/Insert
  Gene/Insert name: sfCherry2(11)_H2B
  Species: H. sapiens (human), Synthetic
  Insert size (bp): 1518
  Mutation: changed Gly12 to Ala in sfCherry11+
  Cloning method: Restriction Enzyme; 5′ cloning site BmtI (not destroyed); 3′ cloning site BamHI (not destroyed)
  Sequencing primers: 5′ CGCTAGCGCTACCGGTCGCC; 3′ GTGGTATGGCTGATTATGATC
Terms and licenses: Academic/Nonprofit Terms; Industry Terms: Not Available to Industry
How to cite: pEGFP_sfCherry2(11)_H2B was a gift from Bo Huang (Addgene plasmid # 82605 ; http://n2t.net/addgene:82605 ; RRID:Addgene_82605)
