>Addgene plasmid #82605 | pEGFP_sfCherry2(11)_H2B | depositor partial sequence | sequence record 157143 | sfCherry+11_H2B
ATGTACACCATCGTGGAGCAGTACGAGAGAGCCGAGGCCAGACACAGCACCGTCCGGCTCAGATCTGGAG
GCTCCGGAGGCCCAGAGCCAGCGAAGTCTGCTCCCGCCCCGAAAAAGGGCTCCAAGAAGGCGGTGACTAA
GGCGCAGAAGAAAGGCGGCAAGAAGCGCAAGCGCAGCCGCAAGGAGAGCTATTCCATCTATGTGTACAAG
GTTCTGAAGCAGGTCCACCCTGACACCGGCATTTCGTCCAAGGCCATGGGCATCATGAATTCGTTTGTGA
ACGACATTTTCGAGCGCATCGCAGGTGAGGCTTCCCGCCTGGCGCATTACAACAAGCGCTCGACCATCAC
CTCCAGGGAGATCCAGACGGCCGTGCGCCTGCTGCTGCCTGGGGAGTTGGCCAAGCACGCCGTGTCCGAG
GGTACTAAGGCCATCACCAAGTACACCAGCGCTAAGTAA
