>Addgene plasmid #82605 | pEGFP_sfCherry2(11)_H2B | addgene partial sequence | sequence record 160197 | CMV-F 5'-CGCAAATGGGCGGTAGGCGTG-3'
AGCAGAGCTGGTTTAGTGAACCGTCAGATCCGCTAGCGCTACCGGTCGCCAATGTACACCATCGTGGAGC
AGTACGAGAGAGCCGAGGCCAGACACAGCACCGTCCGGCTCAGATCTGGAGGCTCCGGAGGCCCAGAGCC
AGCGAAGTCTGCTCCCGCCCCGAAAAAGGGCTCCAAGAAGGCGGTGACTAAGGCGCAGAAGAAAGGCGGC
AAGAAGCGCAAGCGCAGCCGCAAGGAGAGCTATTCCATCTATGTGTACAAGGTTCTGAAGCAGGTCCACC
CTGACACCGGCATTTCGTCCAAGGCCATGGGCATCATGAATTCGTTTGTGAACGACATTTTCGAGCGCAT
CGCAGGTGAGGCTTCCCGCCTGGCGCATTACAACAAGCGCTCGACCATCACCTCCAGGGAGATCCAGACG
GCCGTGCGCCTGCTGCTGCCTGGGGAGTTGGCCAAGCACGCCGTGTCCGAGGGTACTAAGGCCATCACCA
AGTACACCAGCGCTAAGTAAGGATCCACCGGATCTAGATAACTGATCATAATCAGCCATACCACATTTGT
AGAGGTTTTACTTGCTTTAAAAAACCTCCCACACCTCCCCCTGAACCTGAAACATAAAATGAATGCAATT
GTTGTTGTTAACTTGTTTATTGCAGCTTATAATGGTTACAAATAAAGCAATAGCATCACAAATTTCACAA
ATAAAGCATTTTTTTCACTGCATTCTAGTTGTGGTTTGTCCAAACTCATCAATGTATCTTAACGCGTAAA
TTGTAAGCGTTAATATTT
