>Addgene plasmid #82605 | pEGFP_sfCherry2(11)_H2B | addgene partial sequence | sequence record 160198 | SV40pA-R 5'-GAAATTTGTGATGCTATTGC-3'
ACAAGTTAACAACAACAATTGCATTCATTTTATGTTTCAGGTTCAGGGGGAGGTGTGGGAGGTTTTTTAA
AGCAAGTAAAACCTCTACAAATGTGGTATGGCTGATTATGATCAGTTATCTAGATCCGGTGGATCCTTAC
TTAGCGCTGGTGTACTTGGTGATGGCCTTAGTACCCTCGGACACGGCGTGCTTGGCCAACTCCCCAGGCA
GCAGCAGGCGCACGGCCGTCTGGATCTCCCTGGAGGTGATGGTCGAGCGCTTGTTGTAATGCGCCAGGCG
GGAAGCCTCACCTGCGATGCGCTCGAAAATGTCGTTCACAAACGAATTCATGATGCCCATGGCCTTGGAC
GAAATGCCGGTGTCAGGGTGGACCTGCTTCAGAACCTTGTACACATAGATGGAATAGCTCTCCTTGCGGC
TGCGCTTGCGCTTCTTGCCGCCTTTCTTCTGCGCCTTAGTCACCGCCTTCTTGGAGCCCTTTTTCGGGGC
GGGAGCAGACTTCGCTGGCTCTGGGCCTCCGGAGCCTCCAGATCTGAGCCGGACGGTGCTGTGTCTGGCC
TCGGCTCTCTCGTACTGCTCCACGATGGTGTACATTGGCGACCGGTAGCGCTAGCGGATCTGACGGTTCA
CTAAACCAGCTCTGCTTATATAGACCTCCCACCGTACACGCCTACCGCCCATTTGCGTCAATGGGGCGGA
GTTGTTACGACATTTTGGAAAGTCCCGTTGATTTTGGTGCCAAAACAAACTCCCATTGACGTCAATGGGG
TGGAGACTTGGAAATCCCCGTGAGTCAAACCGCTATCCACGCCCATTGATGTACTGCCAAAACCGCATCA
CCATGGTAATAGCGATGACTAATACGTAGATGTACTGCCAAGTAGGA
